>Addgene plasmid #148471 | pAc5.1B-lambdaN-HA-GST-DmNanos_297-381_AC | depositor full sequence | sequence record 290919 | Full Sequence
CTTCAAGGAATTAATTCTATATTCTAAAAACACAAATGATACTTCTAAAAAAAATCATGAATGGCATCAA
CTCTGAATCAAATCTTTGCAGATGCACCTACTTCTCATTTCCACTGTCACATCATTTTTCCAGATCTCGC
TGCCTGTTATGTGGCCCACAAACCAAGACACGTTTTATGGCCATTAAAGCTGGCTGATCGTCGCCAAACA
CCAAATACATATCAATATGTACATTCGAGAAAGAAGCGATCAAAGAAGCGTCTTCGGGCGAGTAGGAGAA
TGCGGAGGAGAAGGAGAACGAGCTGATCTAGTATCTCTCCACAATCCAATGCCAACTGACCAACTGGCCA
TATTCGGAGCAATTTGAAGCCAATTTCCATCGCCTGGCGATCGCTCCATTCTTGGCTATATGTTTTTCAC
CGTTCCCGGGGCCATTTTCAAAGACTCGTCGGTAAGATAAGATTGTGTCACTCGCTGTCTCTCTTCATTT
GTCGAAGAATGCTGAGGAATTTCGCGATGACGTCGGCGAGTATTTTGAAGAATGAGAATAATTTGTATTT
ATACGAAAATCAGTTAGTGGAATTTTCTACAAAAACATGTTATCTATAGATAATTTTGTTGCAAAATATG
TTGACTATGACAAAGATTGTATGTATATACCTTTAATGTATTCTCATTTTCTTATGTATTTATAATGGCA
ATGATGATACTGATGATATTTTAAGATGATGCCAGACCACAGGCTGATTTCTGCGTCTTTTGCCGAACGC
AGTGCATGTGCGGTTGTTGTTTTTTGGAATAGTTTCAATTTTCGGACTGTCCGCTTTGATTTCAGTTTCT
TGGCTTATTCAAAAAGCAAAGTAAAGCCAAAAAAGCGAGATGGCAATACCAAATGCGGCAAAACGGTAGT
GGAAGGAAAGGGGTGCGGGGCAGCGGAAGGAAGGGTGGGGCGGGGCGTGGCGGGGTCTGTGGCTGGGCGC
GACGTCACCGACGTTGGAGCCACTCCTTTGACCATGTGTGCGTGTGTGTATTATTCGTGTCTCGCCACTC
GCCGGTTGTTTTTTTCTTTTTATCTCGCTCTCTCTAGCGCCATCTCGTACGCATGCTCAACGCACCGCAT
GTTGCCGTGTCCTTTATGCGTCATTTTGGCTCGAAATAGGCAATTATTTAAACAAAGATTAGTCAACGAA
AACGCTAAAATAAATAAGTCTACAATATGGTTACTTATTGCCATGTGTGTGCAGCCAACGATAGCAACAA
AAGCAACAACACAGTGGCTTTCCCTCTTTCACTTTTTGTTTGCAAGCGCGTGCGAGCAAGACGGCACGAC
CGGCAAACGCAATTACGCTGACAAAGAGCAGACGAAGTTTTGGCCGAAAAACATCAAGGCGCCTGATACG
AATGCATTTGCAATAACAATTGCGATATTTAATATTGTTTATGAAGCTGTTTGACTTCAAAACACACAAA
AAAAAAAATAAAACAAATTATTTGAAAGAGAATTAGGAATCGGACAGCTTATCGTTACGGGCTAACAGCA
CACCGAGACGAAATAGCTTACCTGACGTCACAGCCTCTGGAAGAACTGCCGCCAAGCAGAGAGAGAGAGA
AAAAGAGGGAGAGCAGCTTAGACCGCATGTGCTTGTGTGTGAGGCGTCTCTCTCTTCGTCTCCTGTTTGC
GCAAACGCATAGACTGCACTGAGAAAATCGATTACCTATTTTTTATGAATGAATATTTGCACTATTACTA
TTCAAAACTATTAAGATAGCAATCACATTCAATAGCCAAATACTATACCACCTGAGCGATGCAACGAAAT
GATCAATTTGAGCAAAAATGCTGCATATTTAGGACGGCATCATTATAGAAATGCTTCTTGCTGTGTACTT
TTCTCTCGTCTGGCAGCTGTTTCGCCGTTATTGTTAAAACCGGCTTAAGTTAGGTGTGTTTTCTACGACT
AGTGATGCCCCTACTAGAAGATGTGTGTTGCACAAATGTCCCTGAATAACCAATTTGAAGTGCAGATAGC
AGTAAACGTAAGCTAATATGAATATTATTTAACTGTAATGTTTTAATATCGCTGGACATTACTAATAAAC
CCACTATAAACACATGTACATATGTATGTTTTGGCATACAATGAGTAGTTGGGGAAAAAATGTGTAAAAG
CACCGTGACCATCACAGCATAAAGATAACCAGCTGAAGTATCGAATATGAGTAACCCCCAAATTGAATCA
CATGCCGCAACTGATAGGACCCATGGAAGTACACTCTTCATGGCGATATACAAGACACACACAAGCACGA
ACACCCAGTTGCGGAGGAAATTCTCCGTAAATGAAAACCCAATCGGCGAACAATTCATACCCATATATGG
TAAAAGTTTTGAACGCGACTTGAGAGCGGAGAGCATTGCGGCTGATAAGGTTTTAGCGCTAAGCGGGCTT
TATAAAACGGGCTGCGGGACCAGTTTTCATATCACTACCGTTTGAGTTCTTGTGCTGTGTGGATACTCCT
CCCGACACAAAGCCGCTCCATCAGCCAGCAGTCGTCTAATCCAGAGACCCCGGATCGGGGTACCAACATG
GACGCACAAACACGACGACGTGAGCGTCGCGCTGAGAAACAAGCTCAATGGAAAGCTGCAAACGGTGGAT
CTCCTCCACATATGGCTTACCCATACGATGTTCCAGATTACGCTCCTCCAAGCTTGAATTCTATGTCCCC
TATACTAGGTTATTGGAAAATTAAGGGCCTTGTGCAACCCACTCGACTTCTTTTGGAATATCTTGAAGAA
AAATATGAAGAGCATTTGTATGAGCGCGATGAAGGTGATAAATGGCGAAACAAAAAGTTTGAATTGGGTT
TGGAGTTTCCCAATCTTCCTTATTATATTGATGGTGATGTTAAATTAACACAGTCTATGGCCATCATACG
TTATATAGCTGACAAGCACAACATGTTGGGTGGTTGTCCAAAAGAGCGTGCAGAGATTTCAATGCTTGAA
GGAGCGGTTTTGGATATTAGATACGGTGTTTCGAGAATTGCATATAGTAAAGACTTTGAAACTCTCAAAG
TTGATTTTCTTAGCAAGCTACCTGAAATGCTGAAAATGTTCGAAGATCGTTTATGTCATAAAACATATTT
AAATGGTGATCATGTAACCCATCCTGACTTCATGTTGTATGACGCTCTTGATGTTGTTTTATACATGGAC
CCAATGTGCCTGGATGCGTTCCCAAAATTAGTTTGTTTTAAAAAACGTATTGAAGCTATCCCACAAATTG
ATAAGTACTTGAAATCCAGCAAGTATATAGCATGGCCTTTGCAGGGCTGGCAAGCCACGTTTGGTGGTGG
CGACCATCCTCCAAAATCGGTAGGCGGCCGCCGCCACTGCGTCTTTTGTGAGAATAACAACGAACCAGAG
GCGGTTATCAATAGCCACTCAGTGCGAGATAACTTTAACCGAGTGCTGTGCCCCAAACTACGCACCTACG
TGTGCCCCATCTGCGGGGCATCTGGGGACTCGGCGCACACGATTAAGTACTGCCCCAAGAAGCCGATCAT
CACCATGGAGGATGCGATCAAGGCGGAATCGTTCCGCCTAGCCAAGAGCAGTTACTACAAGCAACAGATG
AAGGTTTAGTAATCTAGAGGGCCCGCGGTTCGAAGGTAAGCCTATCCCTAACCCTCTCCTCGGTCTCGAT
TCTACGCGTACCGGTCATCATCACCATCACCATTGAGTTTAAACCCGCTGATCAGCCTCGACTGTGCCTT
CTAAGGCCTGAGCTCGCTGATCAGCCTCGATCGAGGATCCAGACATGATAAGATACATTGATGAGTTTGG
ACAAACCACAACTAGAATGCAGTGAAAAAAATGCTTTATTTGTGAAATTTGTGATGCTATTGCTTTATTT
GTAACCATTATAAGCTGCAATAAACAAGTTAACAACAACAATTGCATTCATTTTATGTTTCAGGTTCAGG
GGGAGGTGTGGGAGGTTTTTTAAAGCAAGTAAAACCTCTACAAATGTGGTATGGCTGATTATGATCAGTC
GACCGATGCCCTTGAGAGCCTTCAACCCAGTCAGCTCCTTCCGGTGGGCGCGGGGCATGACTATCGTCGC
CGCACTTATGACTGTCTTCTTTATCATGCAACTCGTAGGACAGGTGCCGGCAGCGCTCTGGGTCATTTTC
GGCGAGGACCGCTTTCGCTGGAGCGCGACGATGATCGGCCTGTCGCTTGCGGTATTCGGAATCTTGCACG
CCCTCGCTCAAGCCTTCGTCACTGGTCCCGCCACCAAACGTTTCGGCGAGAAGCAGGCCATTATCGCCGG
CATGGCGGCCGACGCGCTGGGCTACGTCTTGCTGGCGTTCGCGACGCGAGGCTGGATGGCCTTCCCCATT
ATGATTCTTCTCGCTTCCGGCGGCATCGGGATGCCCGCGTTGCAGGCCATGCTGTCCAGGCAGGTAGATG
ACGACCATCAGGGACAGCTTCAAGGATCGCTCGCGGCTCTTACCAGCCAGCAAAAGGCCAGGAACCGTAA
AAAGGCCGCGTTGCTGGCGTTTTTCCATAGGCTCCGCCCCCCTGACGAGCATCACAAAAATCGACGCTCA
AGTCAGAGGTGGCGAAACCCGACAGGACTATAAAGATACCAGGCGTTTCCCCCTGGAAGCTCCCTCGTGC
GCTCTCCTGTTCCGACCCTGCCGCTTACCGGATACCTGTCCGCCTTTCTCCCTTCGGGAAGCGTGGCGCT
TTCTCAATGCTCACGCTGTAGGTATCTCAGTTCGGTGTAGGTCGTTCGCTCCAAGCTGGGCTGTGTGCAC
GAACCCCCCGTTCAGCCCGACCGCTGCGCCTTATCCGGTAACTATCGTCTTGAGTCCAACCCGGTAAGAC
ACGACTTATCGCCACTGGCAGCAGCCACTGGTAACAGGATTAGCAGAGCGAGGTATGTAGGCGGTGCTAC
AGAGTTCTTGAAGTGGTGGCCTAACTACGGCTACACTAGAAGGACAGTATTTGGTATCTGCGCTCTGCTG
AAGCCAGTTACCTTCGGAAAAAGAGTTGGTAGCTCTTGATCCGGCAAACAAACCACCGCTGGTAGCGGTG
GTTTTTTTGTTTGCAAGCAGCAGATTACGCGCAGAAAAAAAGGATCTCAAGAAGATCCTTTGATCTTTTC
TACGGGGTCTGACGCTCAGTGGAACGAAAACTCACGTTAAGGGATTTTGGTCATGAGATTATCAAAAAGG
ATCTTCACCTAGATCCTTTTAAATTAAAAATGAAGTTTTAAATCAATCTAAAGTATATATGAGTAAACTT
GGTCTGACAGTTACCAATGCTTAATCAGTGAGGCACCTATCTCAGCGATCTGTCTATTTCGTTCATCCAT
AGTTGCCTGACTCCCCGTCGTGTAGATAACTACGATACGGGAGGGCTTACCATCTGGCCCCAGTGCTGCA
ATGATACCGCGAGACCCACGCTCACCGGCTCCAGATTTATCAGCAATAAACCAGCCAGCCGGAAGGGCCG
AGCGCAGAAGTGGTCCTGCAACTTTATCCGCCTCCATCCAGTCTATTAATTGTTGCCGGGAAGCTAGAGT
AAGTAGTTCGCCAGTTAATAGTTTGCGCAACGTTGTTGCCATTGCTGCAGGCATCGTGGTGTCACGCTCG
TCGTTTGGTATGGCTTCATTCAGCTCCGGTTCCCAACGATCAAGGCGAGTTACATGATCCCCCATGTTGT
GCAAAAAAGCGGTTAGCTCCTTCGGTCCTCCGATCGTTGTCAGAAGTAAGTTGGCCGCAGTGTTATCACT
CATGGTTATGGCAGCACTGCATAATTCTCTTACTGTCATGCCATCCGTAAGATGCTTTTCTGTGACTGGT
GAGTACTCAACCAAGTCATTCTGAGAATAGTGTATGCGGCGACCGAGTTGCTCTTGCCCGGCGTCAACAC
GGGATAATACCGCGCCACATAGCAGAACTTTAAAAGTGCTCATCATTGGAAAACGTTCTTCGGGGCGAAA
ACTCTCAAGGATCTTACCGCTGTTGAGATCCAGTTCGATGTAACCCACTCGTGCACCCAACTGATCTTCA
GCATCTTTTACTTTCACCAGCGTTTCTGGGTGAGCAAAAACAGGAAGGCAAAATGCCGCAAAAAAGGGAA
TAAGGGCGACACGGAAATGTTGAATACTCATACTCTTCCTTTTTCAATATTATTGAAGCATTTATCAGGG
TTATTGTCTCATGAGCGGATACATATTTGAATGTATTTAGAAAAATAAACAAATAGGGGTTCCGCGCACA
TTTCCCCGAAAAGTGCCACCTGACGTCTAAGAAACCATTATTATCATGACATTAACCTATAAAAATAGGC
GTATCACGAGGCCCTTTCGT
Features (pLannotate 1.2.2; 12 found; start..end, strand, type, name):
     56..2568    +  promoter       Ac5 promoter: Drosophila melanogaster actin 5C promoter
   2588..2653    +  CDS            N (fragment): REGN_LAMBD - Experimental evidence at protein level: Swiss-Prot protein existence level 1. Plays a role as a transcriptional antitermination factor that allows the virus to initiate its lytic phase. Activates expression of the delayed viral early genes by modifying host RNA polymerase (RNAP) into a form that is resistant to termination signals. This antitermination function requires the host NusA protein which serves to stabilize the interaction between antitermination protein N and host RNA polymerase. From Escherichia phage lambda (Bacteriophage lambda).
   2678..2704    +  CDS            3xHA (fragment): three tandem HA epitope tags
   2723..3376    +  CDS            GST26_SCHJA: Experimental evidence at protein level: Swiss-Prot protein existence level 1. GST isoenzymes appear to play a central role in the parasite detoxification system. Other functions are also suspected including a role in increasing the solubility of haematin in the parasite gut. From Schistosoma japonicum (Blood fluke).
   3392..3646    +  CDS            nos (fragment): NANOS_DROME - Experimental evidence at protein level: Swiss-Prot protein existence level 1. Maternal RNA-binding protein that is required for germ cells proliferation and self-renewal. Acts by forming a complex with pum and brat that regulates translation and mRNA stability. The complex binds to the Nanos Response Element (NRE), a 16 bp sequence in the hb mRNA 3'-UTR and prevents its translation. Controls posterior development. Rescuing factor for the abdominal defect of posterior group mutants. The other posterior group genes are not required for nanos function but rather play a role in local
   3675..3716    +  CDS            V5 tag: epitope tag from simian virus 5
   3816..3950    -  polyA_signal   SV40 poly(A) signal: SV40 polyadenylation signal
   3973..4057    -  CDS            large T antigen (fragment): large T antigen from SV40 (simian virus 40)
   4058..4528    +  CDS            TcR (fragment): tetracycline efflux protein; tet; confers resistance to tetracycline
   4572..5160    -  rep_origin     ori: high-copy-number ColE1/pMB1/pBR322/pUC origin of replication
   5331..6191    -  CDS            AmpR: β-lactamase; bla; confers resistance to ampicillin, carbenicillin, and related antibiotics
   6192..6296    -  promoter       AmpR promoter: bla
