[The description below was written by a language model from this plasmid's Addgene catalogue record and pLannotate feature annotations shown in this document.]
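Description:
pAc5.1B-lambdaN-HA-GST-DmNanos_297-381_AC is an insect-cell expression plasmid of 6,390 nt. The catalogue lists its backbone as unknown, although the name and the annotated parts point to a pAc5.1-type vector. It is maintained in E. coli through a ColE1/pUC-type origin and selected with ampicillin via the β-lactamase gene and its own promoter. The catalogue describes it as low copy, whereas the feature annotation labels the origin as a high-copy type. Short remnants annotated as tetracycline-resistance and SV40 large T antigen fragments appear to be non-functional backbone leftovers.

Expression is driven by the constitutive Drosophila melanogaster actin 5C (Ac5) promoter, which is suited to cultured fly cells. Downstream lies a single fusion reading frame made up of a short fragment of the bacteriophage lambda N protein, an HA epitope, Schistosoma japonicum glutathione S-transferase and a fragment of Drosophila Nanos covering residues 297–381 (isoform B numbering, according to the depositor). A vector-derived V5 tag sequence follows the insert, but the record does not show whether it is in frame or preceded by a stop codon. An SV40 polyadenylation signal is annotated after the cassette, on the opposite strand.

The lambda N peptide binds boxB RNA hairpins, so fusions of this kind are typically used in tethering assays that bring a protein fragment to a boxB-containing reporter mRNA and measure its effect on translation or mRNA stability. HA allows detection, and GST probably acts as a stabilising carrier or pulldown handle for the small Nanos fragment. The associated publication concerns recruitment of the CCR4-NOT deadenylase complex by Nanos proteins. The meaning of the "AC" suffix is not explained in the record.
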