Addgene plasmid #148471: pAc5.1B-lambdaN-HA-GST-DmNanos_297-381_AC
Purpose: Insect Expression of DmNanos_297-381
Depositing lab: Elisa Izaurralde. Depositing organization: Max Planck Institute for Developmental Biology. Publication: Distinct modes of recruitment of the CCR4-NOT complex by Drosophila and vertebrate Nanos. Raisch T, Bhandari D, Sabath K, Helms S, Valkov E, Weichenrieder O, Izaurralde E. EMBO J. 2016 May 2;35(9):974-90. doi: 10.15252/embj.201593634. Epub 2016 Mar 11. PubMed 26968986.
Backbone
  Vector backbone: Unknown
  Vector type: Insect Expression
Growth in bacteria
  Bacterial resistance: Ampicillin, 100 μg/mL
  Growth temperature: 37°C
  Growth strain: DH5alpha
  Copy number: Low Copy
Gene/Insert
  Gene/Insert name: DmNanos_297-381
  Species: D. melanogaster (fly)
  Entrez Gene: nos (a.k.a. Dmel_CG5637, CG5637, DRONANOS, Dmel\CG5637, Dronanos, NANOS, NOS, Nanos, Nos, l(3)07117, l(3)j3B6, l(3)j4B6, nNOS)
  Cloning method: Unknown
Terms and licenses: Academic/Nonprofit Terms; Industry Terms: Not Available to Industry
Depositor comments: sequence given by NCBI: NM_001275794.1; isoformB Uniprot.: A0A0B4KGY5-1 Plasmids from this collection were made available to the research community and donated after the lab closed. Please note that the sequence provided by the depositing laboratory may be theoretical/predicted or based on Sanger sequencing results. There may be discrepancies between sequencing results obtained by Addgene and the depositor sequence. If an Addgene verified sequence is not available, please contact before placing your order to request that our lab fully sequence the plasmid.
How to cite: pAc5.1B-lambdaN-HA-GST-DmNanos_297-381_AC was a gift from Elisa Izaurralde (Addgene plasmid # 148471 ; http://n2t.net/addgene:148471 ; RRID:Addgene_148471)
